>Addgene plasmid #208162 | AiP13998 - pAAV-AiE0390m-minBG-iCre(R297T)-BGHpA (Alias: CN3998) | addgene full sequence | sequence record 411048 | Addgene NGS Result
CCTGCAGGCAGCTGCGCGCTCGCTCGCTCACTGAGGCCGCCCGGGCGTCGGGCGACCTTTGGTCGCCCGG
CCTCAGTGAGCGAGCGAGCGCGCAGAGAGGGAGTGGCCAACTCCATCACTAGGGGTTCCTGCGGCCGCAC
GCGTTCCAGACCTTGAACATAAAAGGCATTTTATACCCGCAATTGTTCATTTAATGAGCAATTGCGGAGT
GCAGGCCGGTTAAGGGATTGAGCTATATGCACTATTATTGCAAGAAGTATTCCGAAATACCAGAAATAGG
ACGTAAGCTCTGATCAGGGAGACTGCGAGCACAATTACCTTCTTTTCAAATCCTTCTGTGACACTGCGGG
AGGAAAAAGGACTTTGAAACTTGAAAGGAAAGAGCTTGCTTTCAACCTCAAAAGCTAGGAGGAAAGGGCT
CTGAAATTTGCTCAGAATTCCCAATTCACCATTAGCCTGTTTCTTCCTTTAGCCTCAAGGCATTCTCCGC
TTTTTGAAAAGATGTTAAGAAATTCAGTCACAATAGAGAGCCTAGTTTTGAACATGTTTCACTCGGTCCA
TTGAGGTCTGGGCTCCAGCCTTTGTGTGGGGTGAATTGAGCTGAGCGGCTAGCTGGTTGGAGAGAGGTGA
ATGAGAAGTCGCTGTGCAGTTGCAAATTCTGGCAAAGAAAAAAAAAAAGCTCACCCCTTCCTTTATTTTG
TAATATGCATTCCTGTACAATCCTGCCAGTGGCAATCTGTGGAGTTCAGTGTGTCCCTAAGTCAATATGG
AGTACTTGGTTTATAGCAACTCTTGTTAAGTTTGTCTTGTAATTGAAGCTGCTGTTGACCTTGCTTGGGG
GAGCTCGGGCTGGGCATAAAAGTCAGGGCAGAGCCATCTATTGCTTACATTTGCTTCTGGGATCCAGATC
TTTCGAAGCTAGCCACCATGGTGCCCAAGAAGAAGAGGAAAGTCTCCAACCTGCTGACTGTGCACCAAAA
CCTGCCTGCCCTCCCTGTGGATGCCACCTCTGATGAAGTCAGGAAGAACCTGATGGACATGTTCAGGGAC
AGGCAGGCCTTCTCTGAACACACCTGGAAGATGCTCCTGTCTGTGTGCAGATCCTGGGCTGCCTGGTGCA
AGCTGAACAACAGGAAATGGTTCCCTGCTGAACCTGAGGATGTGAGGGACTACCTCCTGTACCTGCAAGC
CAGAGGCCTGGCTGTGAAGACCATCCAACAGCACCTGGGCCAGCTCAACATGCTGCACAGGAGATCTGGC
CTGCCTCGCCCTTCTGACTCCAATGCTGTGTCCCTGGTGATGAGGAGAATCAGAAAGGAGAATGTGGATG
CTGGGGAGAGAGCCAAGCAGGCCCTGGCCTTTGAACGCACTGACTTTGACCAAGTCAGATCCCTGATGGA
GAACTCTGACAGATGCCAGGACATCAGGAACCTGGCCTTCCTGGGCATTGCCTACAACACCCTGCTGCGC
ATTGCCGAAATTGCCAGAATCAGAGTGAAGGACATCTCCCGCACCGATGGTGGGAGAATGCTGATCCACA
TTGGCAGGACCAAGACCCTGGTGTCCACAGCTGGTGTGGAGAAGGCCCTGTCCCTGGGGGTTACCAAGCT
GGTGGAGAGATGGATCTCTGTGTCTGGTGTGGCTGATGACCCCAACAACTACCTGTTCTGCCGGGTCAGA
AAGAATGGTGTGGCTGCCCCTTCTGCCACCTCCCAACTGTCCACCCGGGCCCTGGAAGGGATCTTTGAGG
CCACCCACCGCCTGATCTATGGTGCCAAGGATGACTCTGGGCAGAGATACCTGGCCTGGTCTGGCCACTC
TGCCAGAGTGGGTGCTGCCACCGACATGGCCAGGGCTGGTGTGTCCATCCCTGAAATCATGCAGGCTGGT
GGCTGGACCAATGTGAACATTGTGATGAACTACATCAGAAACCTGGACTCTGAGACTGGGGCCATGGTGA
GGCTGCTCGAAGATGGGGACTGAGGCGCGCCGAATTCAAGCTTCTCGAGAGATCTTCGACTGTGCCTTCT
AGTTGCCAGCCATCTGTTGTTTGCCCCTCCCCCGTGCCTTCCTTGACCCTGGAAGGTGCCACTCCCACTG
TCCTTTCCTAATAAAATGAGGAAATTGCATCGCATTGTCTGAGTAGGTGTCATTCTATTCTGGGGGGTGG
GGTGGGGCAGGACAGCAAGGGGGAGGATTGGGAAGACAATAGCAGGCATGAGATCTCACGTGCGGACCGA
GCGGCCGCAGGAACCCCTAGTGATGGAGTTGGCCACTCCCTCTCTGCGCGCTCGCTCGCTCACTGAGGCC
GGGCGACCAAAGGTCGCCCGACGCCCGGGCTTTGCCCGGGCGGCCTCAGTGAGCGAGCGAGCGCGCAGCT
GCCTGCAGGGGCGCCTGATGCGGTATTTTCTCCTTACGCATCTGTGCGGTATTTCACACCGCATA
[95 nt withheld, positions 2446-2540]
T
[46 nt withheld, positions 2542-2587]
C
[141 nt withheld, positions 2589-2729]
CCTTTGACGTTGGAGTCCACGTTCTTT
[37 nt withheld, positions 2757-2793]
ACTCTATCTCGGGCTATTCTTTTGATTTATAAGGGATTTTGCCGATTTCGGTCTATTGGTTAAAAAATGA
GCTGATTTAACAAAAATTTAACGCGAATTTTAACAAAATATTAACGTTTACAATTTTATGGTGCACTCTC
AGTACAATCTGCTCTGATGCCGCATAGTTAAGCCAGCCCCGACACCCGCCAACACCCGCTGACGCGCCCT
GACGGGCTTGTCTGCTCCCGGCATCCGCTTACAGACAAGCTGTGACCGTCTCCGGGAGCTGCATGTGTCA
GAGGTTTTCACCGTCATCACCGAAACGCGCGAGACGAAAGGGCCTCGTGATACGCCTATTTTTATAGGTT
AATGTCATGATAATAATGGTTTCTTAGACGTCAGGTGGCACTTTTCGGGGAAATGTGCGCGGAACCCCTA
TTTGTTTATTTTTCTAAATACATTCAAATATGTATCCGCTCATGAGACAATAACCCTGATAAATGCTTCA
ATAATATTGAAAAAGGAAGAGTATGAGTATTCAACATTTCCGTGTCGCCCTTATTCCCTTTTTTGCGGCA
TTTTGCCTTCCTGTTTTTGCTCACCCAGAAACGCTGGTGAAAGTAAAAGATGCTGAAGATCAGTTGGGTG
CACGAGTGGGTTACATCGAACTGGATCTCAACAGCGGTAAGATCCTTGAGAGTTTTCGCCCCGAAGAACG
TTTTCCAATGATGAGCACTTTTAAAGTTCTGCTATGTGGCGCGGTATTATCCCGTATTGACGCCGGGCAA
GAGCAACTCGGTCGCCGCATACACTATTCTCAGAATGACTTGGTTGAGTACTCACCAGTCACAGAAAAGC
ATCTTACGGATGGCATGACAGTAAGAGAATTATGCAGTGCTGCCATAACCATGAGTGATAACACTGCGGC
CAACTTACTTCTGACAACGATCGGAGGACCGAAGGAGCTAACCGCTTTTTTGCACAACATGGGGGATCAT
GTAACTCGCCTTGATCGTTGGGAACCGGAGCTGAATGAAGCCATACCAAACGACGAGCGTGACACCACGA
TGCCTGTAGCAATGGCAACAACGTTGCGCAAACTATTAACTGGCGAACTACTTACTCTAGCTTCCCGGCA
ACAATTAATAGACTGGATGGAGGCGGATAAAGTTGCAGGACCACTTCTGCGCTCGGCCCTTCCGGCTGGC
TGGTTTATTGCTGATAAATCTGGAGCCGGTGAGCGTGGGTCTCGCGGTATCATTGCAGCACTGGGGCCAG
ATGGTAAGCCCTCCCGTATCGTAGTTATCTACACGACGGGGAGTCAGGCAACTATGGATGAACGAAATAG
ACAGATCGCTGAGATAGGTGCCTCACTGATTAAGCATTGGTAACTGTCAGACCAAGTTTACTCATATATA
CTTTAGATTGATTTAAAACTTCATTTTTAATTTAAAAGGATCTAGGTGAAGATCCTTTTTGATAATCTCA
TGACCAAAATCCCTTAACGTGAGTTTTCGTTCCACTGAGCGTCAGACCCCGTAGAAAAGATCAAAGGATC
TTCTTGAGATCCTTTTTTTCTGCGCGTAATCTGCTGCTTGCAAACAAAAAAACCACCGCTACCAGCGGTG
GTTTGTTTGCCGGATCAAGAGCTACCAACTCTTTTTCCGAAGGTAACTGGCTTCAGCAGAGCGCAGATAC
CAAATACTGTTCTTCTAGTGTAGCCGTAGTTAGGCCACCACTTCAAGAACTCTGTAGCACCGCCTACATA
CCTCGCTCTGCTAATCCTGTTACCAGTGGCTGCTGCCAGTGGCGATAAGTCGTGTCTTACCGGGTTGGAC
TCAAGACGATAGTTACCGGATAAGGCGCAGCGGTCGGGCTGAACGGGGGGTTCGTGCACACAGCCCAGCT
TGGAGCGAACGACCTACACCGAACTGAGATACCTACAGCGTGAGCTATGAGAAAGCGCCACGCTTCCCGA
AGGGAGAAAGGCGGACAGGTATCCGGTAAGCGGCAGGGTCGGAACAGGAGAGCGCACGAGGGAGCTTCCA
GGGGGAAACGCCTGGTATCTTTATAGTCCTGTCGGGTTTCGCCACCTCTGACTTGAGCGTCGATTTTTGT
GATGCTCGTCAGGGGGGCGGAGCCTATGGAAAAACGCCAGCAACGCGGCCTTTTTACGGTTCCTGGCCTT
TTGCTGGCCTTTTGCTCACATGT
Features (pLannotate 1.2.2; 12 found; start..end, strand, type, name):
     12..39      +  repeat_region  AAV2 ITR (fragment): inverted terminal repeat of adeno-associated virus serotype 2 inverted
     68..95      +  repeat_region  AAV2 ITR (fragment): inverted terminal repeat of adeno-associated virus serotype 2 inverted
    955..1980    +  CDS            cre: RECR_BPP1 - Experimental evidence at protein level: Swiss-Prot protein existence level 1. Catalyzes site-specific recombination between two 34-base- pair LOXP sites. Its role is to maintain the phage genome as a monomeric unit-copy plasmid in the lysogenic state. From Escherichia phage P1 (Bacteriophage P1).
   2020..2131    +  polyA_signal   bGH poly(A) signal: bovine growth hormone polyadenylation signal
   2249..2389    +  repeat_region  AAV2 ITR: inverted terminal repeat of adeno-associated virus serotype 2 inverted
   2394..2445    -  misc_feature   bom (fragment): basis of mobility region from pBR322
   2464..2919    +  rep_origin     f1 ori (sequence partly withheld): f1 bacteriophage origin of replication; arrow indicates direction of (+) strand synthesis
   2920..2969    -  misc_feature   bom (fragment): basis of mobility region from pBR322
   3071..3106    -  CDS            rop (fragment): Rop protein, which maintains plasmids at low copy number; rop
   3201..3305    +  promoter       AmpR promoter: bla
   3306..4166    +  CDS            AmpR: β-lactamase; bla; confers resistance to ampicillin, carbenicillin, and related antibiotics
   4337..4925    +  rep_origin     ori: high-copy-number ColE1/pMB1/pBR322/pUC origin of replication
