[The description below was written by a language model from this plasmid's Addgene catalogue record and pLannotate feature annotations shown in this document.]
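Description:
AiP13998 - pAAV-AiE0390m-minBG-iCre(R297T)-BGHpA (alias CN3998) is a recombinant AAV transfer plasmid of about 5 kb built to express a Cre recombinase variant in astrocytes. It is maintained in E. coli as a high-copy plasmid through a ColE1/pUC-type origin and selected with ampicillin via the β-lactamase gene and its native promoter. An f1 phage origin and small remnants of pBR322 bom and rop sequences are also present in the backbone. The expression cassette sits between AAV2 inverted terminal repeats, which are the cis elements needed for replication and packaging of the cassette into AAV particles. The automated annotation finds one complete ITR downstream of the cassette and only short fragments of the upstream one, which is common for these repeat-rich, hairpin-forming regions in sequencing-derived records. A recombination-deficient growth strain is recorded, consistent with the need to keep the ITRs stable.

As the name indicates, the payload combines the enhancer AiE0390m with a minimal beta-globin promoter. The minimal promoter supplies basal transcription initiation, while the enhancer is meant to confer cell-type specificity. Neither element is picked up in the feature table, but the unannotated region between the left ITR and the coding sequence is where they would lie. They drive iCre(R297T), a synthetic codon-improved Cre carrying the R297T substitution, followed by a bovine growth hormone polyadenylation signal. The record does not explain the purpose of the R297T change. No fluorescent reporter or tag is included, so recombinase activity would be read out through loxP-flanked alleles or Cre-dependent reporters. The construct belongs to a set of enhancer AAV tools for genetic access to cortical cell types, here providing direct, astrocyte-targeted Cre delivery.
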