Addgene plasmid #208162: AiP13998 - pAAV-AiE0390m-minBG-iCre(R297T)-BGHpA (Alias: CN3998)
Purpose: Direct-expressing iCreR297T in astrocytes
Depositing lab: Allen Institute for Brain Science & Jonathan Ting. Depositing organization: Allen Institute. Publication: A suite of enhancer AAVs and transgenic mouse lines for genetic access to cortical cell types. Ben-Simon Y, Hooper M, Narayan S, Daigle TL, Dwivedi D, Way SW, Oster A, Stafford DA, Mich JK, Taormina MJ, Martinez RA, Opitz-Araya X, Roth JR, Alexander JR, Allen S, Amster A, Arbuckle J, Ayala A, Baker PM, Bakken TE, Barcelli T, Barta S, Bendrick J, Bertagnolli D, Bielstein C, Bishwakarma P, Bowlus J, Boyer G, Brouner K, Casian B, Casper T, Chakka AB, Chakrabarty R, Chance RK, Chavan S, Clark M, Colbert K, Collman F, Daniel S, Departee M, DiValentin P, Donadio N, Dotson N, Egdorf T, Fliss T, Gabitto M, Garcia J, Gary A, Gasperini M, Gloe J, Goldy J, Gore BB, Graybuck L, Greisman N, Haeseleer F, Halterman C, Haradon Z, Hastings SD, Helback O, Ho W, Hockemeyer D, Huang C, Huff S, Hunker A, Johansen N, Jones D, Juneau Z, Kalmbach B, Kannan M, Khem S, Kussick E, Kutsal R, Larsen R, Lee C, Lee AY, Leibly M, Lenz GH, Li S, Liang E, Lusk N, Madigan Z, Malloy J, Malone J, McCue R, Melchor J, Mollenkopf T, Moosman S, Morin E, Newman D, Ng L, Ngo K, Omstead V, Otto S, Oyama A, Pena N, Pham T, Phillips E, Pom CA, Potekhina L, Ransford S, Ray PL, Rette D, Reynoldson C, Rimorin C, Rocha D, Ruiz A, Sanchez REA, Sawyer L, Sedeno-Cortes A, Sevigny JP, Shapovalova N, Shepard N, Shulga L, Sigler AR, Siverts L, Soliman S, Somasundaram S, Staats B, Stewart K, Szelenyi E, Tieu M, Trader C, Tran A, van Velthoven CTJ, Walker M, Wang Y, Weed N, Wirthlin M, Wood T, Wynalda B, Yao Z, Zhou T, Ariza J, Dee N, Reding M, Ronellenfitch K, Mufti S, Sunkin SM, Smith KA, Esposito L, Waters J, Thyagarajan B, Yao S, Lein ES, Zeng H, Levi BP, Ngai J, Ting JT, Tasic B. Cell. 2025 May 16:S0092-8674(25)00513-6. doi: 10.1016/j.cell.2025.05.002. PubMed 40403729.
Backbone
  Vector backbone: rAAV
  Backbone manufacturer: Allen Institute for Brain Science
  Vector type: AAV
Growth in bacteria
  Bacterial resistance: Ampicillin, 100 μg/mL
  Growth temperature: 37°C
  Growth strain: NEB Stable
  Copy number: High Copy
Gene/Insert
  Gene/Insert name: iCreR297T
  Species: Synthetic
  Insert size (bp): 1056
  Mutation: NA
  Promoter: Beta Globin minimal promoter
  Cloning method: Restriction Enzyme; 5′ cloning site Unknown (unknown if destroyed)
Terms and licenses: Academic/Nonprofit Terms; Industry Terms: Not Available to Industry
Depositor comments: Funded by the Brain Initiative.
How to cite: AiP13998 - pAAV-AiE0390m-minBG-iCre(R297T)-BGHpA (Alias: CN3998) was a gift from Allen Institute for Brain Science & Jonathan Ting (Addgene plasmid # 208162 ; http://n2t.net/addgene:208162 ; RRID:Addgene_208162)
